Addgene plasmid #213904: pDonor_Tn[RFP]
Purpose: Mariner transposon expressing mCherry with cam selection casette
Depositing lab: James Collins. Depositing organization: Massachusetts Institute of Technology. Publication: A self-propagating, barcoded transposon system for the dynamic rewiring of genomic networks. English MA, Alcantar MA, Collins JJ. Mol Syst Biol. 2023 Jun 12;19(6):e11398. doi: 10.15252/msb.202211398. Epub 2023 Mar 27. PubMed 36970845.
Backbone
  Vector backbone: pDonor_Tn
  Vector type: Bacterial Expression
Growth in bacteria
  Bacterial resistance: Ampicillin, 100 μg/mL
  Growth temperature: 37°C
  Growth strain: Pir1
  Copy number: Unknown
Gene/Insert
  Gene/Insert name: mariner transposon with cam resistance and mCherry
  Species: Synthetic
  Cloning method: Gibson Cloning
Terms and licenses: Academic/Nonprofit Terms; Industry Terms: Not Available to Industry
Depositor comments: This plasmid contains a mariner transposon with a chloramphenicol resistance gene and an mCherry reporter on an R6k gamma suicide backbone. The backbone encodes for ampicillin resistance and can be propagated in pir+ strains (e.g., One Shot PIR1 competent cells). Chloramphenicol is used to select pir- cells that have undergone a transposition event.
How to cite: pDonor_Tn[RFP] was a gift from James Collins (Addgene plasmid # 213904 ; http://n2t.net/addgene:213904 ; RRID:Addgene_213904)
