[The description below was written by a language model from this plasmid's Addgene catalogue record and pLannotate feature annotations shown in this document.]
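Description:
pDonor_Tn[RFP] is a 4,047 nt bacterial transposon donor plasmid built on the pDonor_Tn backbone, a conditional-replication "suicide" vector. Its only origin is R6K γ, which requires the pi initiator protein, so the plasmid can be maintained only in pir+ E. coli hosts such as PIR1. There it is selected through the backbone-encoded β-lactamase (AmpR) gene and its native promoter. The feature table also shows an incP oriT next to a traJ fragment. This suggests the plasmid could be mobilised by conjugation from a donor strain supplying the transfer functions, although the record does not describe a delivery route.

The payload is a synthetic mariner transposon, assembled by Gibson cloning, that carries two cargo genes in the same orientation. The first is an mCherry red fluorescent reporter. A short trc promoter fragment is annotated upstream of it, but the record does not explicitly state which promoter drives it. The second is a chloramphenicol acetyltransferase (cat) gene under its own cat promoter, followed by a lambda t0 terminator. The mariner inverted repeats that should flank this cargo are not annotated, and no transposase gene appears in the feature table, so the transposase is presumably provided from another source.

In pir- recipient cells the backbone cannot replicate. Chloramphenicol resistance therefore persists only if the transposon has moved into the genome or another stable replicon, which makes chloramphenicol selection a direct readout of transposition. The mCherry reporter additionally marks insertion-bearing cells with red fluorescence. The plasmid comes from work on a self-propagating, barcoded transposon system for rewiring genomic networks.
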