Features (pLannotate 1.2.2; 10 found; start..end, strand, type, name):
     18..878     -  CDS            AmpR: β-lactamase; bla; confers resistance to ampicillin, carbenicillin, and related antibiotics
    879..983     -  promoter       AmpR promoter: bla
   1181..1205    +  promoter       trc promoter (fragment): strong E. coli promoter; hybrid between the trp and lac UV5 promoters
   1345..2052    +  CDS            mCherry: mCherry is a basic (constitutively fluorescent) red fluorescent protein published in 2004, derived from Discosoma sp.. It is reported to be a very rapidly-maturing monomer with low acid sensitivity.
   2193..2290    +  promoter       cat promoter: promoter of the E. coli cat gene encoding chloramphenicol acetyltransferase
   2291..2947    +  CDS            cat: CAT_ECOLX - Experimental evidence at protein level: Swiss-Prot protein existence level 1. This enzyme is an effector of chloramphenicol resistance in bacteria. From Escherichia coli. This protein is used as a marker in many commonly used cloning vectors, such as pACYC184.
   3021..3055    +  terminator     lambda t0 terminator: minimal transcription terminator from phage lambda (Scholtissek and Grosse, 1987)
   3289..3677    -  rep_origin     R6K γ ori: γ replication origin from E. coli plasmid R6K; requires the R6K initiator protein pi for replication
   3714..3759    -  CDS            traJ (fragment): oriT-recognizing protein; traJ
   3792..3901    -  oriT           oriT: incP origin of transfer
>Addgene plasmid #213904 | pDonor_Tn[RFP] | addgene full sequence | sequence record 422623 | Addgene NGS Result
CCCTCGAATTGACGCGTTTACCAATGCTTAATCAGTGAGGCACCTATCTCAGCGATCTGTCTATTTCGTT
CATCCATAGTTGCCTGACTCCCCGTCGTGTAGATAACTACGATACGGGAGGGCTTACCATCTGGCCCCAG
TGCTGCAATGATACCGCGAGACCCACGCTCACCGGCTCCAGATTTATCAGCAATAAACCAGCCAGCCGGA
AGGGCCGAGCGCAGAAGTGGTCCTGCAACTTTATCCGCCTCCATCCAGTCTATTAATTGTTGCCGGGAAG
CTAGAGTAAGTAGTTCGCCAGTTAATAGTTTGCGCAACGTTGTTGCCATTGCTACAGGCATCGTGGTGTC
ACGCTCGTCGTTTGGTATGGCTTCATTCAGCTCCGGTTCCCAACGATCAAGGCGAGTTACATGATCCCCC
ATGTTGTGCAAAAAAGCGGTTAGCTCCTTCGGTCCTCCGATCGTTGTCAGAAGTAAGTTGGCCGCAGTGT
TATCACTCATGGTTATGGCAGCACTGCATAATTCTCTTACTGTCATGCCATCCGTAAGATGCTTTTCTGT
GACTGGTGAGTACTCAACCAAGTCATTCTGAGAATAGTGTATGCGGCGACCGAGTTGCTCTTGCCCGGCG
TCAATACGGGATAATACCGCGCCACATAGCAGAACTTTAAAAGTGCTCATCATTGGAAAACGTTCTTCGG
GGCGAAAACTCTCAAGGATCTTACCGCTGTTGAGATCCAGTTCGATGTAACCCACTCGTGCACCCAACTG
ATCTTCAGCATCTTTTACTTTCACCAGCGTTTCTGGGTGAGCAAAAACAGGAAGGCAAAATGCCGCAAAA
AAGGGAATAAGGGCGACACGGAAATGTTGAATACTCATACTCTTCCTTTTTCAATATTATTGAAGCATTT
ATCAGGGTTATTGTCTCATGAGCGGATACATATTTGAATGTATTTAGAAAAATAAACAAATAGGGGTTCC
GCGCACATTTCCCCGAAAAGTGCCACCTGACGTCTAAGAAACCATTATTATCATGACATTAACCTATAAA
AATAGGCGTATCACGAGGCCCTTTCGTCACGCGTCCTCGGTACCTAACAGGTTGGATGATAAGTCCCCGG
TCTTCGTATGCCGTCTTCTGCTTGGCGCGCCCTCGACGTCTCCAGCTTCGTACGCGGCCGTTGACAATTA
ATCATCCGGCTCGTAACTTATGTGGACTCGAGAGCGCTCAACGGGTGTGCTTCCCGTTCTGATGAGTCCG
TGAGGACGAAAGCGCCTCTACAAATAATTTTGTTTAAAAATTTAATGATGAGTACAAAGAAGTACTAAGG
AAGGAAAATACCCAATGGTTTCTAAGGGCGAAGAAGATAATATGGCCATTATCAAGGAGTTTATGCGCTT
TAAAGTGCACATGGAGGGCTCAGTAAACGGTCACGAATTTGAAATCGAAGGAGAAGGCGAGGGCCGTCCG
TACGAGGGGACTCAGACGGCGAAGCTCAAAGTCACAAAAGGTGGCCCATTGCCATTCGCCTGGGATATTC
TGTCGCCGCAGTTCATGTATGGCAGCAAAGCGTACGTAAAACACCCGGCAGATATTCCGGATTATCTGAA
ATTATCTTTCCCGGAAGGTTTCAAATGGGAACGCGTTATGAATTTCGAGGACGGGGGCGTAGTGACGGTC
ACGCAGGATAGTAGCCTGCAGGACGGCGAATTCATTTACAAAGTCAAGCTGCGTGGCACAAATCTTCCGT
CTGATGGCCCGGTGATGCAGAAGAAAACCATGGGTTGGGAGGCTTCCAGCGAACGCATGTATCCCGAAGA
TGGAGCATTGAAAGGCGAAATCAAACAGCGCCTGAAATTAAAAGACGGCGGACATTACGACGCCGAGGTC
AAGACCACTTACAAAGCGAAAAAACCAGTTCAGCTGCCAGGCGCCTACAACGTTAATATCAAGCTGGATA
TTACCTCGCATAATGAAGATTATACTATCGTGGAACAATACGAGCGCGCCGAAGGCCGCCACTCCACTGG
TGGTATGGATGAATTATATAAATAAGGATCCTAAACATTTAATAAAAAAAGGGCGGTCGCAAGATCGCCC
TTTTTTACGTATGACACCTCGTCTCAACCAAAGCAATCAACCAGTGAAAAATGGCGCCCATCGGCGCCAT
TTTTTTATGTCTAGATTGATCGGGCACGTAAGAGGTTCCAACTTTCACCATAATGAAATAAGATCACTAC
CGGGCGTATTTTTTGAGTTATCGAGATTTTCAGGAGCTAAGGAAGCTAAAATGGAGAAAAAAATCACTGG
ATATACCACCGTTGATATATCCCAATGGCATCGTAAAGAACATTTTGAGGCATTTCAGTCAGTTGCTCAA
TGTACCTATAACCAGACCGTTCAGCTGGATATTACGGCCTTTTTAAAGACCGTAAAGAAAAATAAGCACA
AGTTTTATCCGGCCTTTATTCACATTCTTGCCCGCCTGATGAATGCTCATCCGGAATTTCGTATGGCAAT
GAAAGACGGTGAGCTGGTGATATGGGATAGTGTTCACCCTTGTTACACCGTTTTCCATGAGCAAACTGAA
ACGTTTTCATCGCTCTGGAGTGAATACCACGACGATTTCCGGCAGTTTCTACACATATATTCGCAAGATG
TGGCGTGTTACGGTGAAAACCTGGCCTATTTCCCTAAAGGGTTTATTGAGAATATGTTTTTCGTTTCAGC
CAATCCCTGGGTGAGTTTCACCAGTTTTGATTTAAACGTGGCCAATATGGACAACTTCTTCGCCCCCGTT
TTCACCATGGGCAAATATTATACGCAAGGCGACAAGGTGCTGATGCCGCTGGCGATTCAGGTTCATCATG
CCGTTTGTGATGGCTTCCATGTCGGCAGAATGCTTAATGAATTACAACAGTACTGCGATGAGTGGCAGGG
CGGGGCGTAATTTGATATCGAGCTCGCTTGGACTCCTGTTGATAGATCCAGTAATGACCTCAGAACTCCA
TCTGGATTTGTTCAGAACGCTCGGTTGCCGCCGGGCGTTTTTTATTGGTCTGGTCTCACAATTGTCCGGC
CATTAAAAAAGCGGCTAACCACGCCGCTTTTTTTACGTCTGCACTCGGTACCAAATTCCAGAAAAGAGGC
CTCCCGAAAGGGGGGCCTTTTTTCGTTTTGGTCCCCCGGGAACCTGCAGGGCGCGCCAAGCAGAAGACGG
CATACGAAGACCGGGGACTTATCATCCAACCTGTTAGGATCAGTGAGCGCAACGGAATCTAATTCCCATG
TCAGCCGTTAAGTGTTCCTGTGTCACTCAAAATTGCTTTGAGAGGCTCTAAGGGCTTCTCAGTGCGTTAC
ATCCCTGGCTTGTTGTCCACAACCGTTAAACCTTAAAAGCTTTAAAAGCCTTATATATTCTTTTTTTTCT
TATAAAACTTAAAACCTTAGAGGCTATTTAAGTTGCTGATTTATATTAATTTTATTGTTCAAACATGAGA
GCTTAGTACGTGAAACATGAGAGCTTAGTACGTTAGCCATGAGAGCTTAGTACGTTAGCCATGAGGGTTT
AGTTCGTTAAACATGAGAGCTTAGTACGTTAAACATGAGAGCTTAGTACGTGAAACATGAGAGCTTAGTA
CGTACTATCAACAGGTTGAACTGCTGATCTTCAGATCCTCTACGCCGGACGCATCGTGGCCGGATCAATT
CCGTGATAGGTGGGCTGCCCTTCCTGGTTGGCTTGGTTTCATCAGCCATCCGCTTGCCCTCATCTGTTAC
GCCGGCGGTAGCCGGCCAGCCTCGCAGAGCAGGATTCCCGTTGAGCACCGCCAGGTGCGAATAAGGGACA
GTGAAGAAGGAACACCCGCTCGCGGGTGGGCCTACTTCACCTATCCTGCCCGGCTGACGCCGTTGGATAC
ACCAAGGAAAGTCTACACGAACCCTTTGGCAAAATCCTGTATATCGTGCGAAAAAGGATGGATATACCGA
AAAAATCGCTATAATGACCCCGAAGCAGGGTTATGCAGCGGAAAACGGAATTGATCC
